>Addgene plasmid #216128 | lenti-NLS-mTagBFP2 | addgene full sequence | sequence record 428738 | Addgene NGS Result
[74 nt withheld, positions 1-74]
C
[91 nt withheld, positions 76-166]
A
[49 nt withheld, positions 168-216]
CCTTTGACGTTGGAGTCCACGTTCTTT
[37 nt withheld, positions 244-280]
ACCCTATCTCGGTCTATTCTTTTGATTTATAAGGGATTTTGCCGATTTCGGCCTATTGGTTAAAAAATGA
GCTGATTTAACAAAAATTTAACGCGAATTAATTCTGTGGAATGTGTGTCAGTTAGGGTGTGGAAAGTCCC
CAGGCTCCCCAGCAGGCAGAAGTATGCAAAGCATGCATCTCAATTAGTCAGCAACCAGGTGTGGAAAGTC
CCCAGGCTCCCCAGCAGGCAGAAGTATGCAAAGCATGCATCTCAATTAGTCAGCAACCATAGTCCCGCCC
CTAACTCCGCCCATCCCGCCCCTAACTCCGCCCAGTTCCGCCCATTCTCCGCCCCATGGCTGACTAATTT
TTTTTATTTATGCAGAGGCCGAGGCCGCCTCTGCCTCTGAGCTATTCCAGAAGTAGTGAGGAGGCTTTTT
TGGAGGCCTAGGCTTTTGCAAAAAGCTCCCGGGAGCTTGTATATCCATTTTCGGATCTGATCAGCACGTG
TTGACAATTAATCATCGGCATAGTATATCGGCATAGTATAATACGACAAGGTGAGGAACTAAACCATGGC
CAAGTTGACCAGTGCCGTTCCGGTGCTCACCGCGCGCGACGTCGCCGGAGCGGTCGAGTTCTGGACCGAC
CGGCTCGGGTTCTCCCGGGACTTCGTGGAGGACGACTTCGCCGGTGTGGTCCGGGACGACGTGACCCTGT
TCATCAGCGCGGTCCAGGACCAGGTGGTGCCGGACAACACCCTGGCCTGGGTGTGGGTGCGCGGCCTGGA
CGAGCTGTACGCCGAGTGGTCGGAGGTCGTGTCCACGAACTTCCGGGACGCCTCCGGGCCGGCCATGACC
GAGATCGGCGAGCAGCCGTGGGGGCGGGAGTTCGCCCTGCGCGACCCGGCCGGCAACTGCGTGCACTTCG
TGGCCGAGGAGCAGGACTGACACGTGCTACGAGATTTCGATTCCACCGCCGCCTTCTATGAAAGGTTGGG
CTTCGGAATCGTTTTCCGGGACGCCGGCTGGATGATCCTCCAGCGCGGGGATCTCATGCTGGAGTTCTTC
GCCCACCCCAACTTGTTTATTGCAGCTTATAATGGTTACAAATAAAGCAATAGCATCACAAATTTCACAA
ATAAAGCATTTTTTTCACTGCATTCTAGTTGTGGTTTGTCCAAACTCATCAATGTATCTTATCATGTCTG
TATACCGTCGACCTCTAGCTAGAGCTTGGCGTAATCATGGTCATAGCTGTTTCCTGTGTGAAATTGTTAT
CCGCTCACAATTCCACACAACATACGAGCCGGAAGCATAAAGTGTAAAGCCTGGGGTGCCTAATGAGTGA
GCTAACTCACATTAATTGCGTTGCGCTCACTGCCCGCTTTCCAGTCGGGAAACCTGTCGTGCCAGCTGCA
TTAATGAATCGGCCAACGCGCGGGGAGAGGCGGTTTGCGTATTGGGCGCTCTTCCGCTTCCTCGCTCACT
GACTCGCTGCGCTCGGTCGTTCGGCTGCGGCGAGCGGTATCAGCTCACTCAAAGGCGGTAATACGGTTAT
CCACAGAATCAGGGGATAACGCAGGAAAGAACATGTGAGCAAAAGGCCAGCAAAAGGCCAGGAACCGTAA
AAAGGCCGCGTTGCTGGCGTTTTTCCATAGGCTCCGCCCCCCTGACGAGCATCACAAAAATCGACGCTCA
AGTCAGAGGTGGCGAAACCCGACAGGACTATAAAGATACCAGGCGTTTCCCCCTGGAAGCTCCCTCGTGC
GCTCTCCTGTTCCGACCCTGCCGCTTACCGGATACCTGTCCGCCTTTCTCCCTTCGGGAAGCGTGGCGCT
TTCTCATAGCTCACGCTGTAGGTATCTCAGTTCGGTGTAGGTCGTTCGCTCCAAGCTGGGCTGTGTGCAC
GAACCCCCCGTTCAGCCCGACCGCTGCGCCTTATCCGGTAACTATCGTCTTGAGTCCAACCCGGTAAGAC
ACGACTTATCGCCACTGGCAGCAGCCACTGGTAACAGGATTAGCAGAGCGAGGTATGTAGGCGGTGCTAC
AGAGTTCTTGAAGTGGTGGCCTAACTACGGCTACACTAGAAGAACAGTATTTGGTATCTGCGCTCTGCTG
AAGCCAGTTACCTTCGGAAAAAGAGTTGGTAGCTCTTGATCCGGCAAACAAACCACCGCTGGTAGCGGTG
GTTTTTTTGTTTGCAAGCAGCAGATTACGCGCAGAAAAAAAGGATCTCAAGAAGATCCTTTGATCTTTTC
TACGGGGTCTGACGCTCAGTGGAACGAAAACTCACGTTAAGGGATTTTGGTCATGAGATTATCAAAAAGG
ATCTTCACCTAGATCCTTTTAAATTAAAAATGAAGTTTTAAATCAATCTAAAGTATATATGAGTAAACTT
GGTCTGACAGTTACCAATGCTTAATCAGTGAGGCACCTATCTCAGCGATCTGTCTATTTCGTTCATCCAT
AGTTGCCTGACTCCCCGTCGTGTAGATAACTACGATACGGGAGGGCTTACCATCTGGCCCCAGTGCTGCA
ATGATACCGCGAGACCCACGCTCACCGGCTCCAGATTTATCAGCAATAAACCAGCCAGCCGGAAGGGCCG
AGCGCAGAAGTGGTCCTGCAACTTTATCCGCCTCCATCCAGTCTATTAATTGTTGCCGGGAAGCTAGAGT
AAGTAGTTCGCCAGTTAATAGTTTGCGCAACGTTGTTGCCATTGCTACAGGCATCGTGGTGTCACGCTCG
TCGTTTGGTATGGCTTCATTCAGCTCCGGTTCCCAACGATCAAGGCGAGTTACATGATCCCCCATGTTGT
GCAAAAAAGCGGTTAGCTCCTTCGGTCCTCCGATCGTTGTCAGAAGTAAGTTGGCCGCAGTGTTATCACT
CATGGTTATGGCAGCACTGCATAATTCTCTTACTGTCATGCCATCCGTAAGATGCTTTTCTGTGACTGGT
GAGTACTCAACCAAGTCATTCTGAGAATAGTGTATGCGGCGACCGAGTTGCTCTTGCCCGGCGTCAATAC
GGGATAATACCGCGCCACATAGCAGAACTTTAAAAGTGCTCATCATTGGAAAACGTTCTTCGGGGCGAAA
ACTCTCAAGGATCTTACCGCTGTTGAGATCCAGTTCGATGTAACCCACTCGTGCACCCAACTGATCTTCA
GCATCTTTTACTTTCACCAGCGTTTCTGGGTGAGCAAAAACAGGAAGGCAAAATGCCGCAAAAAAGGGAA
TAAGGGCGACACGGAAATGTTGAATACTCATACTCTTCCTTTTTCAATATTATTGAAGCATTTATCAGGG
TTATTGTCTCATGAGCGGATACATATTTGAATGTATTTAGAAAAATAAACAAATAGGGGTTCCGCGCACA
TTTCCCCGAAAAGTGCCACCTGACGTCGACGGATCGGGAGATCTCCCGATCCCCTATGGTGCACTCTCAG
TACAATCTGCTCTGATGCCGCATAGTTAAGCCAGTATCTGCTCCCTGCTTGTGTGTTGGAGGTCGCTGAG
TAGTGCGCGAGCAAAATTTAAGCTACAACAAGGCAAGGCTTGACCGACAATTGCATGAAGAATCTGCTTA
GGGTTAGGCGTTTTGCGCTGCTTCGCGATGTACGGGCCAGATATACGCGTTGACATTGATTATTGACTAG
TTATTAATAGTAATCAATTACGGGGTCATTAGTTCATAGCCCATATATGGAGTTCCGCGTTACATAACTT
ACGGTAAATGGCCCGCCTGGCTGACCGCCCAACGACCCCCGCCCATTGACGTCAATAATGACGTATGTTC
CCATAGTAACGCCAATAGGGACTTTCCATTGACGTCAATGGGTGGAGTATTTACGGTAAACTGCCCACTT
GGCAGTACATCAAGTGTATCATATGCCAAGTACGCCCCCTATTGACGTCAATGACGGTAAATGGCCCGCC
TGGCATTATGCCCAGTACATGACCTTATGGGACTTTCCTACTTGGCAGTACATCTACGTATTAGTCATCG
CTATTACCATGGTGATGCGGTTTTGGCAGTACATCAATGGGCGTGGATAGCGGTTTGACTCACGGGGATT
TCCAAGTCTCCACCCCATTGACGTCAATGGGAGTTTGTTTTGGCACCAAAATCAACGGGACTTTCCAAAA
TGTCGTAACAACTCCGCCCCATTGACGCAAATGGGCGGTAGGCGTGTACGGTGGGAGGTCTATATAAGCA
GCGCGTTTTGCCTGTACTGGGTCTCTCTGGTTAGACCAGATCTGAGCCTGGGAGCTCTCTGGCTAACTAG
GGAACCCACTGCTTAAGCCTCAATAAAGCTTGCCTTGAGTGCTTCAAGTAGTGTGTGCCCGTCTGTTGTG
TGACTCTGGTAACTAGAGATCCCTCAGACCCTTTTAGTCAGTGTGGAAAATCTCTAGCAGTGGCGCCCGA
ACAGGGACTTGAAAGCGAAAGGGAAACCAGAGGAGCTCTCTCGACGCAGGACTCGGCTTGCTGAAGCGCG
CACGGCAAGAGGCGAGGGGCGGCGACTGGTGAGTACGCCAAAAATTTTGACTAGCGGAGGCTAGAAGGAG
AGAGATGGGTGCGAGAGCGTCAGTATTAAGCGGGGGAGAATTAGATCGCGATGGGAAAAAATTCGGTTAA
GGCCAGGGGGAAAGAAAAAATATAAATTAAAACATATAGTATGGGCAAGCAGGGAGCTAGAACGATTCGC
AGTTAATCCTGGCCTGTTAGAAACATCAGAAGGCTGTAGACAAATACTGGGACAGCTACAACCATCCCTT
CAGACAGGATCAGAAGAACTTAGATCATTATATAATACAGTAGCAACCCTCTATTGTGTGCATCAAAGGA
TAGAGATAAAAGACACCAAGGAAGCTTTAGACAAGATAGAGGAAGAGCAAAACAAAAGTAAGACCACCGC
ACAGCAAGCGGCCGCTGATCTTCAGACCTGGAGGAGGAGATATGAGGGACAATTGGAGAAGTGAATTATA
TAAATATAAAGTAGTAAAAATTGAACCATTAGGAGTAGCACCCACCAAGGCAAAGAGAAGAGTGGTGCAG
AGAGAAAAAAGAGCAGTGGGAATAGGAGCTTTGTTCCTTGGGTTCTTGGGAGCAGCAGGAAGCACTATGG
GCGCAGCGTCAATGACGCTGACGGTACAGGCCAGACAATTATTGTCTGGTATAGTGCAGCAGCAGAACAA
TTTGCTGAGGGCTATTGAGGCGCAACAGCATCTGTTGCAACTCACAGTCTGGGGCATCAAGCAGCTCCAG
GCAAGAATCCTGGCTGTGGAAAGATACCTAAAGGATCAACAGCTCCTGGGGATTTGGGGTTGCTCTGGAA
AACTCATTTGCACCACTGCTGTGCCTTGGAATGCTAGTTGGAGTAATAAATCTCTGGAACAGATTTGGAA
TCACACGACCTGGATGGAGTGGGACAGAGAAATTAACAATTACACAAGCTTAATACACTCCTTAATTGAA
GAATCGCAAAACCAGCAAGAAAAGAATGAACAAGAATTATTGGAATTAGATAAATGGGCAAGTTTGTGGA
ATTGGTTTAACATAACAAATTGGCTGTGGTATATAAAATTATTCATAATGATAGTAGGAGGCTTGGTAGG
TTTAAGAATAGTTTTTGCTGTACTTTCTATAGTGAATAGAGTTAGGCAGGGATATTCACCATTATCGTTT
CAGACCCACCTCCCAACCCCGAGGGGACCCGACAGGCCCGAAGGAATAGAAGAAGAAGGTGGAGAGAGAG
ACAGAGACAGATCCATTCGATTAGTGAACGGATCGGCACTGCGTGCGCCAATTCTGCAGACAAATGGCAG
TATTCATCCACAATTTTAAAAGAAAAGGGGGGATTGGGGGGTACAGTGCAGGGGAAAGAATAGTAGACAT
AATAGCAACAGACATACAAACTAAAGAATTACAAAAACAAATTACAAAAATTCAAAATTTTCGGGTTTAT
TACAGGGACAGCAGAGATCCAGTTTGGTTAATTAGCTAGCTAGGTCTTGAAAGGAGTGGGAATTGGCTCC
GGTGCCCGTCAGTGGGCAGAGCGCACATCGCCCACAGTCCCCGAGAAGTTGGGGGGAGGGGTCGGCAATT
GATCCGGTGCCTAGAGAAGGTGGCGCGGGGTAAACTGGGAAAGTGATGTCGTGTACTGGCTCCGCCTTTT
TCCCGAGGGTGGGGGAGAACCGTATATAAGTGCAGTAGTCGCCGTGAACGTTCTTTTTCGCAACGGGTTT
GCCGCCAGAACACAGGACCGGTGCCACCATGGGTCCACCTAGAAAGAAAAGGAAGATCGGAGGTGGCTCG
GGCGGTGTGTCTAAGGGCGAAGAGCTGATTAAGGAGAACATGCACATGAAGCTGTACATGGAGGGCACCG
TGGACAACCATCACTTCAAGTGCACATCCGAGGGCGAAGGCAAGCCCTACGAGGGCACCCAGACCATGAG
AATCAAGGTGGTCGAGGGCGGCCCTCTCCCCTTCGCCTTCGACATCCTGGCTACTAGCTTCCTCTACGGC
AGCAAGACCTTCATCAACCACACCCAGGGCATCCCCGACTTCTTCAAGCAGTCCTTCCCTGAGGGCTTCA
CATGGGAGAGAGTCACCACATACGAAGACGGGGGCGTGCTGACCGCTACCCAGGACACCAGCCTCCAGGA
CGGCTGCCTCATCTACAACGTCAAGATCAGAGGGGTGAACTTCACATCCAACGGCCCTGTGATGCAGAAG
AAAACACTCGGCTGGGAGGCCTTCACCGAGACGCTGTACCCCGCTGACGGCGGCCTGGAAGGCAGAAACG
ACATGGCCCTGAAGCTCGTGGGCGGGAGCCATCTGATCGCAAACGCCAAGACCACATATAGATCCAAGAA
ACCCGCTAAGAACCTCAAGATGCCTGGCGTCTACTATGTGGACTACAGACTGGAAAGAATCAAGGAGGCC
AACAACGAGACCTACGTCGAGCAGCACGAGGTGGCAGTGGCCAGATACTGCGACCTCCCTAGCAAACTGG
GGCACAAGCTTAATTAAGAATTCGATATCAAGCTTATCGGTAATCAACCTCTGGATTACAAAATTTGTGA
AAGATTGACTGGTATTCTTAACTATGTTGCTCCTTTTACGCTATGTGGATACGCTGCTTTAATGCCTTTG
TATCATGCTATTGCTTCCCGTATGGCTTTCATTTTCTCCTCCTTGTATAAATCCTGGTTGCTGTCTCTTT
ATGAGGAGTTGTGGCCCGTTGTCAGGCAACGTGGCGTGGTGTGCACTGTGTTTGCTGACGCAACCCCCAC
TGGTTGGGGCATTGCCACCACCTGTCAGCTCCTTTCCGGGACTTTCGCTTTCCCCCTCCCTATTGCCACG
GCGGAACTCATCGCCGCCTGCCTTGCCCGCTGCTGGACAGGGGCTCGGCTGTTGGGCACTGACAATTCCG
TGGTGTTGTCGGGGAAATCATCGTCCTTTCCTTGGCTGCTCGCCTGTGTTGCCACCTGGATTCTGCGCGG
GACGTCCTTCTGCTACGTCCCTTCGGCCCTCAATCCAGCGGACCTTCCTTCCCGCGGCCTGCTGCCGGCT
CTGCGGCCTCTTCCGCGTCTTCGCCTTCGCCCTCAGACGAGTCGGATCTCCCTTTGGGCCGCCTCCCCGC
ATCGATACCGTCGACCTCGAGACCTAGAAAAACATGGAGCAATCACAAGTAGCAATACAGCAGCTACCAA
TGCTGATTGTGCCTGGCTAGAAGCACAAGAGGAGGAGGAGGTGGGTTTTCCAGTCACACCTCAGGTACCT
TTAAGACCAATGACTTACAAGGCAGCTGTAGATCTTAGCCACTTTTTAAAAGAAAAGGGGGGACTGGAAG
GGCTAATTCACTCCCAACGAAGACAAGATATCCTTGATCTGTGGATCTACCACACACAAGGCTACTTCCC
TGATTGGCAGAACTACACACCAGGGCCAGGGATCAGATATCCACTGACCTTTGGATGGTGCTACAAGCTA
GTACCAGTTGAGCAAGAGAAGGTAGAAGAAGCCAATGAAGGAGAGAACACCCGCTTGTTACACCCTGTGA
GCCTGCATGGGATGGATGACCCGGAGAGAGAAGTATTAGAGTGGAGGTTTGACAGCCGCCTAGCATTTCA
TCACATGGCCCGAGAGCTGCATCCGGACTGTACTGGGTCTCTCTGGTTAGACCAGATCTGAGCCTGGGAG
CTCTCTGGCTAACTAGGGAACCCACTGCTTAAGCCTCAATAAAGCTTGCCTTGAGTGCTTCAAGTAGTGT
GTGCCCGTCTGTTGTGTGACTCTGGTAACTAGAGATCCCTCAGACCCTTTTAGTCAGTGTGGAAAATCTC
TAGCAGGGCCCGTTTAAACCCGCTGATCAGCCTCGACTGTGCCTTCTAGTTGCCAGCCATCTGTTGTTTG
CCCCTCCCCCGTGCCTTCCTTGACCCTGGAAGGTGCCACTCCCACTGTCCTTTCCTAATAAAATGAGGAA
ATTGCATCGCATTGTCTGAGTAGGTGTCATTCTATTCTGGGGGGTGGGGTGGGGCAGGACAGCAAGGGGG
AGGATTGGGAAGACAATAGCAGGCATGCTGGGGATGCGGTGGGCTCTATGGCTTCTGAGGCGGAAAGAAC
CAGCTGGGGCTCTAGGGGGTATCCCC
[50 nt withheld, positions 8917-8966]
Features (pLannotate 1.2.2; 31 found; start..end, strand, type, name):
    393..722     +  promoter       SV40 promoter: SV40 enhancer and early promoter
    770..817     +  promoter       EM7 promoter: synthetic bacterial promoter&nbsp
    836..1210    +  CDS            BleoR: antibiotic-binding protein; Sh ble from Streptoalloteichus hindustanus; confers resistance to bleomycin, phleomycin, and Zeocin™
   1220..1345    +  CDS            ble (fragment): BLE_KLEPN - Experimental evidence at protein level: Swiss-Prot protein existence level 1. Binding protein with a strong affinity to the bleomycin family of antibiotics. Binds to CL990; an antimitotic-antibiotic compound. From Klebsiella pneumoniae.
   1340..1461    +  polyA_signal   SV40 poly(A) signal: SV40 polyadenylation signal
   1534..1550    -  protein_bind   lac operator: The lac repressor binds to the lac operator to inhibit transcription in E. coli. This inhibition can be relieved by adding lactose or isopropyl-β-D-thiogalactopyranoside (IPTG). lac repressor encoded by lacI
   1558..1588    -  promoter       lac promoter: promoter for the E. coli lac operon
   1603..1624    -  protein_bind   CAP binding site: CAP binding activates transcription in the presence of cAMP. E. coli catabolite activator protein
   1637..1729    -  CDS            lacI (fragment): lac repressor; lacI; The lac repressor binds to the lac operator to inhibit transcription in E. coli. This inhibition can be relieved by adding lactose or isopropyl-β-D-thiogalactopyranoside (IPTG).
   1912..2500    -  rep_origin     ori: high-copy-number ColE1/pMB1/pBR322/pUC origin of replication
   2671..3531    -  CDS            AmpR: β-lactamase; bla; confers resistance to ampicillin, carbenicillin, and related antibiotics
   3532..3636    -  promoter       AmpR promoter: bla
   3695..3747    -  misc_feature   bom (fragment): basis of mobility region from pBR322
   3902..4281    +  enhancer       CMV enhancer: human cytomegalovirus immediate early enhancer
   4282..4481    +  promoter       CMV promoter: human cytomegalovirus (CMV) immediate early promoter
   4499..4679    +  LTR            5' LTR (truncated): truncated 5' long terminal repeat (LTR) from HIV-1
   4726..4851    +  misc_feature   HIV-1 Ψ: packaging signal of human immunodeficiency virus type 1
   4835..5198    +  CDS            HIV-1 gag (fragment): gag protein from human immunodeficiency virus 1; gag
   5344..5577    +  misc_feature   RRE: The Rev response element (RRE) of HIV-1 allows for Rev-dependent mRNA export from the nucleus to the cytoplasm.
   5954..6054    +  CDS            Rev (fragment): human immunodeficiency virus 1 (HIV-1) Rev protein; rev; enhances nuclear export of unspliced and incompletely spliced viral mRNAs
   6104..6221    +  misc_feature   cPPT/CTS: central polypurine tract and central termination sequence of HIV-1
   6270..6288    +  CDS            small t antigen (fragment): SV40 (simian virus 40) small t antigen
   6314..6525    +  promoter       EF-1α core promoter: core promoter for human elongation factor EF-1α
   6587..7294    +  CDS            mTagBFP2: mTagBFP2 is a basic (constitutively fluorescent) blue fluorescent protein published in 2011, derived from Entacmaea quadricolor. It is reported to be a very rapidly-maturing monomer with very low acid sensitivity.
   7298..7319    +  misc_feature   MCS (fragment): pBluescript multiple cloning site
   7322..7910    +  misc_feature   WPRE: woodchuck hepatitis virus posttranscriptional regulatory element
   7847..8428    +  CDS            nef (fragment): NEF_HV1H2 - Experimental evidence at protein level: Swiss-Prot protein existence level 1. Extracellular Nef protein targets CD4(+) T-lymphocytes for apoptosis by interacting with CXCR4 surface receptors. From Human immunodeficiency virus type 1 group M subtype B (isolate HXB2) (HIV-1).
   8435..8615    +  LTR            5' LTR (truncated): truncated 5' long terminal repeat (LTR) from HIV-1
   8647..8871    +  polyA_signal   bGH poly(A) signal: bovine growth hormone polyadenylation signal
   8875..8896    +  promoter       SV40 promoter (fragment): SV40 enhancer and early promoter
   8917..379     +  rep_origin     f1 ori (across the origin) (sequence partly withheld): f1 bacteriophage origin of replication; arrow indicates direction of (+) strand synthesis
