[The description below was written by a language model from this plasmid's Addgene catalogue record and pLannotate feature annotations shown in this document.]
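Description:
lenti-NLS-mTagBFP2 is a lentiviral mammalian expression plasmid, built by Gibson cloning on the lentiCas9-Blast backbone, that delivers a nuclear-localized blue fluorescent protein. It is propagated in E. coli as a high-copy plasmid through a ColE1/pUC-type origin with ampicillin selection (AmpR). An f1 origin is also present. The viral portion follows a Tat-independent layout: a CMV enhancer/promoter drives transcription of the viral genome from a truncated HIV-1 5' LTR, followed by the Ψ packaging signal with a partial gag sequence, the Rev response element for Rev-dependent nuclear export of the genomic RNA, and the cPPT/CTS. A second truncated LTR (annotated by the software as a 5' LTR, but occupying the 3' position) closes the provirus, with a bGH polyadenylation signal downstream.

Between these elements, an EF-1α core promoter drives the mTagBFP2 coding sequence, followed by a WPRE that enhances transcript stability and expression. The catalogue entry specifies a nuclear localization signal fused to mTagBFP2. This signal is not annotated as a separate feature, although the short gap between the promoter and the fluorescent protein could accommodate it. No blasticidin resistance cassette from the parent vector appears in the feature table, and no selectable marker is annotated within the LTR-flanked region. An SV40 promoter/EM7-driven BleoR (Zeocin resistance) cassette lies in the plasmid backbone outside the LTRs, so it would not be packaged into virus. Transduced cells would therefore presumably be identified by blue fluorescence. The construct is intended to mark cell nuclei in blue, and the associated work concerns multicolour tagging for imaging subcellular protein dynamics.
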