Addgene plasmid #216128: lenti-NLS-mTagBFP2
Purpose: Lentiviral vector for expressing mTagBFP2 localizing to the nucleus
Depositing lab: Stefan Kubicek. Depositing organization: CeMM Research Center for Molecular Medicine. Publication: Pooled multicolour tagging for visualizing subcellular protein dynamics. Reicher A, Reinis J, Ciobanu M, Ruzicka P, Malik M, Siklos M, Kartysh V, Tomek T, Koren A, Rendeiro AF, Kubicek S. Nat Cell Biol. 2024 May;26(5):745-756. doi: 10.1038/s41556-024-01407-w. Epub 2024 Apr 19. PubMed 38641660.
Backbone
  Vector backbone: lentiCas9-Blast (Plasmid #52962)
  Backbone manufacturer: Feng Zhang lab
  Vector type: Mammalian Expression, Lentiviral
Growth in bacteria
  Bacterial resistance: Ampicillin, 100 μg/mL
  Growth temperature: 37°C
  Growth strain: NEB Stable
  Copy number: High Copy
Gene/Insert
  Gene/Insert name: EF1a-NuclearLocalizationSignal-mTagBFP2-WPRE
  Species: Synthetic
  Cloning method: Gibson Cloning
Terms and licenses: Academic/Nonprofit Terms; Industry Terms: Not Available to Industry
How to cite: lenti-NLS-mTagBFP2 was a gift from Stefan Kubicek (Addgene plasmid # 216128 ; http://n2t.net/addgene:216128 ; RRID:Addgene_216128)
